Addgene plasmid #208666: pAAV-hSyn-DIO-GRAB_SST1.0
Purpose: Expresses the genetically-encoded fluorescent somatostatin (SST) sensor GRAB_SST1.0 in a cre-dependent manner
Depositing lab: Yulong Li. Depositing organization: Peking University. Publication: A tool kit of highly selective and sensitive genetically encoded neuropeptide sensors. Wang H, Qian T, Zhao Y, Zhuo Y, Wu C, Osakada T, Chen P, Chen Z, Ren H, Yan Y, Geng L, Fu S, Mei L, Li G, Wu L, Jiang Y, Qian W, Zhang L, Peng W, Xu M, Hu J, Jiang M, Chen L, Tang C, Zhu Y, Lin D, Zhou JN, Li Y. Science. 2023 Nov 17;382(6672):eabq8173. doi: 10.1126/science.abq8173. Epub 2023 Nov 17. PubMed 37972184.
Backbone
  Vector backbone: pAAV
  Backbone size w/o insert (bp): 4552
  Vector type: AAV
Growth in bacteria
  Bacterial resistance: Ampicillin, 100 μg/mL
  Growth temperature: 37°C
  Growth strain: NEB Stable
  Copy number: High Copy
Gene/Insert
  Gene/Insert name: GPCR activation based somatostatin (SST) sensor GRAB_SST1.0 (alt names: GRAB_SST1.0; SST1.0)
  Species: H. sapiens (human)
  Insert size (bp): 1950
  Promoter: hSyn
  Cloning method: Gibson Cloning
  Sequencing primers: 5′ ACGGGCGCGACCATCTGCGC; 3′ CATTAAAGCAGCGTATCC
Terms and licenses: Academic/Nonprofit Terms; Industry Terms: Not Available to Industry
Depositor comments: Please visit https://www.biorxiv.org/content/10.1101/2022.03.26.485911v1 for bioRxiv preprint.
How to cite: pAAV-hSyn-DIO-GRAB_SST1.0 was a gift from Yulong Li (Addgene plasmid # 208666 ; http://n2t.net/addgene:208666 ; RRID:Addgene_208666)
