[The description below was written by a language model from this plasmid's Addgene catalogue record and pLannotate feature annotations shown in this document.]
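Description:
pAAV-hSyn-DIO-GRAB_SST1.0 is an AAV transfer plasmid built on a pAAV backbone for Cre-dependent, neuron-directed expression of GRAB_SST1.0, a genetically encoded green fluorescent sensor for the neuropeptide somatostatin. In bacteria it is maintained by a high-copy ColE1/pUC-type origin and selected with ampicillin through the β-lactamase gene. An f1 phage origin is also present. The expression cassette lies between AAV2 inverted terminal repeats, which allow it to be packaged into recombinant AAV particles. The annotation detects the right ITR in full, but only short fragments of the left one.

Within the ITRs, the human synapsin I promoter confers neuron-specific transcription, and a WPRE followed by the human growth hormone polyadenylation signal enhances and terminates expression. The sensor coding sequence sits in the reverse orientation relative to the promoter. It is bracketed by a lox2272/loxP pair on each side, with the two pairs in opposing orientation, which is the classic DIO (FLEx) arrangement. Without Cre the open reading frame is antisense and no sensor is made. Cre recombination inverts the cassette and then locks it in the sense orientation, restricting expression to Cre-positive neurons.

The sensor itself follows the GPCR-activation-based design: an Igκ leader peptide, then somatostatin receptor sequence split by an EGFP-derived fluorescent module, so that ligand binding changes fluorescence. The automated annotation matches the receptor segments to mouse Sstr1, whereas the catalogue lists the insert as human and does not name the receptor subtype, so the exact scaffold is not resolved by this record. The construct is used to produce AAV for imaging somatostatin release in genetically defined neuronal populations.
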