Features (pLannotate 1.2.2; 25 found; start..end, strand, type, name):
    243..270     +  repeat_region  AAV2 ITR (fragment): inverted terminal repeat of adeno-associated virus serotype 2 inverted
    299..326     +  repeat_region  AAV2 ITR (fragment): inverted terminal repeat of adeno-associated virus serotype 2 inverted
    376..798     +  promoter       hSyn promoter (fragment): human synapsin I promoter; confers neuron-specific expression (Kügler et al., 2003)
    836..869     +  protein_bind   lox2272: Cre-mediated recombination occurs in the 8-bp core sequence (GGATACTT). lox2272 sites are compatible with each other, but incompatible with loxP or loxN sites (Lee and Saito, 1988). Cre recombinase
    870..919     -  intron         β-globin intron (fragment): internally truncated intron from human β-globin
    920..953     +  protein_bind   loxP: Cre-mediated recombination occurs in the 8-bp core sequence (GCATACAT). Cre recombinase
   1099..1353    -  CDS            Sstr1 (fragment): SSR1_MOUSE - Also known as Smstr1. Experimental evidence at protein level: Swiss-Prot protein existence level 1. Receptor for somatostatin with higher affinity for somatostatin-14 than -28. This receptor is coupled via pertussis toxin sensitive G proteins to inhibition of adenylyl cyclase. In addition it stimulates phosphotyrosine phosphatase and Na(+)/H(+) exchanger via pertussis toxin insensitive G proteins. From Mus musculus (Mouse).
   1366..2088    -  CDS            cEGFP: cEGFP is a basic (constitutively fluorescent) green fluorescent protein published in 2008, derived from Aequorea victoria.
   2137..2814    -  CDS            Sstr1 (fragment): SSR1_MOUSE - Also known as Smstr1. Experimental evidence at protein level: Swiss-Prot protein existence level 1. Receptor for somatostatin with higher affinity for somatostatin-14 than -28. This receptor is coupled via pertussis toxin sensitive G proteins to inhibition of adenylyl cyclase. In addition it stimulates phosphotyrosine phosphatase and Na(+)/H(+) exchanger via pertussis toxin insensitive G proteins. From Mus musculus (Mouse).
   2835..2852    -  protein_bind   attB1 (fragment): mutant version of attB; core recombination site for the Gateway® BP reaction BP Clonase™
   2854..2916    -  sig_peptide    Igκ leader: leader sequence from mouse immunoglobulin κ light chain
   2929..2962    -  protein_bind   lox2272: Cre-mediated recombination occurs in the 8-bp core sequence (GGATACTT). lox2272 sites are compatible with each other, but incompatible with loxP or loxN sites (Lee and Saito, 1988). Cre recombinase
   2963..3012    -  intron         β-globin intron (fragment): internally truncated intron from human β-globin
   3013..3046    -  protein_bind   loxP: Cre-mediated recombination occurs in the 8-bp core sequence (GCATACAT). Cre recombinase
   3047..3071    +  misc_feature   MCS (fragment): pBluescript multiple cloning site
   3071..3659    +  misc_feature   WPRE: woodchuck hepatitis virus posttranscriptional regulatory element
   3691..4167    +  polyA_signal   hGH poly(A) signal: human growth hormone polyadenylation signal
   4207..4347    +  repeat_region  AAV2 ITR: inverted terminal repeat of adeno-associated virus serotype 2 inverted
   4352..4403    -  misc_feature   bom (fragment): basis of mobility region from pBR322
   4422..4877    +  rep_origin     f1 ori (sequence partly withheld): f1 bacteriophage origin of replication; arrow indicates direction of (+) strand synthesis
   4878..4927    -  misc_feature   bom (fragment): basis of mobility region from pBR322
   5029..5064    -  CDS            rop (fragment): Rop protein, which maintains plasmids at low copy number; rop
   5159..5263    +  promoter       AmpR promoter: bla
   5264..6124    +  CDS            AmpR: β-lactamase; bla; confers resistance to ampicillin, carbenicillin, and related antibiotics
   6295..170     +  rep_origin     ori (across the origin): high-copy-number ColE1/pMB1/pBR322/pUC origin of replication
>Addgene plasmid #208666 | pAAV-hSyn-DIO-GRAB_SST1.0 | addgene full sequence | sequence record 412160 | Addgene NGS Result
GGAGAAAGGCGGACAGGTATCCGGTAAGCGGCAGGGTCGGAACAGGAGAGCGCACGAGGGAGCTTCCAGG
GGGAAACGCCTGGTATCTTTATAGTCCTGTCGGGTTTCGCCACCTCTGACTTGAGCGTCGATTTTTGTGA
TGCTCGTCAGGGGGGCGGAGCCTATGGAAAAACGCCAGCAACGCGGCCTTTTTACGGTTCCTGGCCTTTT
GCTGGCCTTTTGCTCACATGTCCTGCAGGCAGCTGCGCGCTCGCTCGCTCACTGAGGCCGCCCGGGCGTC
GGGCGACCTTTGGTCGCCCGGCCTCAGTGAGCGAGCGAGCGCGCAGAGAGGGAGTGGCCAACTCCATCAC
TAGGGGTTCCTGCGGCCGCACGCGTATGAGGCGGGGTGGGGGTGCCTACCTGACGACCGACCCCGACCCA
CTGGACAAGCACCCAACCCCCATTCCCCAAATTGCGCATCCCCTATCAGAGAGGGGGAGGGGAAACAGGA
TGCGGCGAGGCGCGTGCGCACTGCCAGCTTCAGCACCGCGGACAGTGCCTTCGCCCCCGCCTGGCGGCGC
GCGCCACCGCCGCCTCAGCACTGAAGGCGCGCTGACGTCACTCGCCGGTCCCCCGCAAACTCCCCTTCCC
GGCCACCTTGGTCGCGTCCGCGCCGCCGCCGGCCCAGCCGGACCGCACCACGCGAGGCGCGAGATAGGGG
GGCACGGGCGCGACCATCTGCGCTGCGGCGCCGGCGACTCAGCGCTGCCTCAGTCTGCGGTGGGCAGCGG
AGGAGTCGTGTCGTGCCTGAGAGCGCAGTCGAGAAACCGGTGCCACCTCTAGAGTCGACTCCGGAATAAC
TTCGTATAGGATACTTTATACGAAGTTATGCAGAATGGTAGCTGGATTGTAGCTGCTATTAGCAATATGA
AACCTCTTAATAACTTCGTATAGCATACATTATACGAAGTTATGGCGCATATGTCATTACAGCTTGCTGG
TCTGCATAAGCCCGTTGGCTGCGGCGCGGTGCGCGGGCGGCGTGGCCTCCTGCTGCTGCCGGATCCTGTC
TGGACGCGGCTCCGTGGCGTCAGCGTCCTTGGCACCAGAGCCCTTGCGGAGGCACAGAACCTTCTGGAAG
CTCTGGCGGAAGTTGTCAGAGAGGAAGCCGTAGAGGACGGGGTTGGCACAGCTGTTGGCGTAGGAGAGGA
TGACCACGAAGAAGTAGAGGCCGGCGGAGGCGGGCTCCTGGGGCAGCGCCACGGCCAGGTTGACGATGTT
GACGGTGAAGAAGGGCAGCCAACATCCCGCAAACACCAGCACCACCACCAACACCATCCACGTCACCTTG
AGCTGCCGCCCGCGCCAGCGTGCTGCTGCTCCGGTGTTGTACTCCAGCTTGTGCCCCAGGATGTTGCCGT
CCTCCTTGAAGTCGATGCCCTTCAGCTCGATGCGGTTCACCAGGGTGTCGCCCTCGAACTTCACCTCGGC
GCGGGTCTTGTAGTTGCCGTCGTCCTTGAAGAAGATGGTGCGCTCCTGGATGTAGCCTTCGGGCATGGCG
GACTTGAAGAAGTCGTGCTGCTTCATGTGGTCGGGGTAGCGGCTGAAGCACTGCACGCCGTAGGTCAGGG
TGGTCACGAGGGTGGGCCAGGGCACGGGCAGCTTGCCGGTGGTGCAGATGAACTTCAGGGTCAGCTTGCC
CTCGGTGGCATCGCCCTCACCCTCGCCGGACACGCTGAACTTGTGGCCGTTTACGTCGCCGTCCAGCTCG
ACCAGGATGGGCACCACCCCGGTGAACAGCTCCTCGCCCTTTCTCACCATGCTCCCTCCGGTACCGCCCT
TGTACAGCTCGTCCATGCCAATAGTGATCCCGGCGGCGGTCACGAACTCCAGCAGGACCATGTGATCGCG
CTTCTCGTTGGGGTCTTTCGAAAGTTTGGACTGCACGCTCAGGTAGTGGTTGTCGGGCAGCAGCACGGGG
CCGTCGCCGATGGGGGTGTTCTGCTGGTAGTGGTAGGCGAGCTGCACGCCGCCGTCCTCGATGTTGTGGC
GGATGTGGAAGTTCGCCTTGATGCCGTTCTTCTGCTTGTCGGCCTTGATATAGACGTTTCCTCCCTCCTC
CAGGTCCAGCGCGCAGCCCACGCGCACGCCCGCCGCCCTCACCTTCACCACGATGAGCAGGTAGCACAGG
CAGATGACCAGCAGCGGCGCGAAGAAGCCCAGCACGGCCGTGTAGATGATGAAGACGGCGCCCCACAGCC
CCACGGGCTCCGGCCAGCTGGCGTTGCAGGTACCGCCCTCCTGCACGTCCGCGAACACCAGGAGCGGCAG
CGACATGCACAGAGACAGGACCCAGGCCGCGGCGCTCGCCAGCTTGGCCACACGCGGGCGGCGCCAGCGG
GCCGAGCTCAGCGGGTGCACCACTGCCAGGTAGCGGTCCACGCTCATGACTGTCAGGCAGAAGACACTGG
TGAACTGGTTGACGCCGTCCAGCGTCATGACCAGGCGGCACAGGACGGGGCCGAAGGGCCAGAAGGACGC
GGCGTTCTGCGTGGCCAGGAAAGGCAGCCCCAGCATGTACAGGACGTCGGCCACTGCCAGGTTGAGAATG
TAGATGTTGGTGACGGTCTTCATCTTGGCGAAGCGCAGCACCACGTAGATGACCAGCGTGTTCCCGCCCA
GCCCGGCCGCACACACCAGCAGGTACAGCACGGGCACCAGCACCGCCCGGGCCCCTGCCGAGGGCGCCGG
CCCCACCAGCGTCCTGTTGTCACCGCCTCCAGAGGCAGCCCCCGGGGAGGAGGCGTTCCAGCTGGGCGTG
GAGGCTGGGAACAGGGGCTCACCGGTGGTGCCAACTTTTTTGTACAAACTTGTGTCACCAGTGGAACCTG
GAACCCAGAGCAGCAGTACCCATAGCAGGAGTGTGTCTGTCTCCATGGTGGCGCTAGCATAACTTCGTAT
AAAGTATCCTATACGAAGTTATTTGCCTTAACCCAGAAATTATCACTGTTATTCTTTAGAATGGTGCAAA
GAATAACTTCGTATAATGTATGCTATACGAAGTTATGAATTCGATATCAAGCTTATCGATAATCAACCTC
TGGATTACAAAATTTGTGAAAGATTGACTGGTATTCTTAACTATGTTGCTCCTTTTACGCTATGTGGATA
CGCTGCTTTAATGCCTTTGTATCATGCTATTGCTTCCCGTATGGCTTTCATTTTCTCCTCCTTGTATAAA
TCCTGGTTGCTGTCTCTTTATGAGGAGTTGTGGCCCGTTGTCAGGCAACGTGGCGTGGTGTGCACTGTGT
TTGCTGACGCAACCCCCACTGGTTGGGGCATTGCCACCACCTGTCAGCTCCTTTCCGGGACTTTCGCTTT
CCCCCTCCCTATTGCCACGGCGGAACTCATCGCCGCCTGCCTTGCCCGCTGCTGGACAGGGGCTCGGCTG
TTGGGCACTGACAATTCCGTGGTGTTGTCGGGGAAATCATCGTCCTTTCCTTGGCTGCTCGCCTATGTTG
CCACCTGGATTCTGCGCGGGACGTCCTTCTGCTACGTCCCTTCGGCCCTCAATCCAGCGGACCTTCCTTC
CCGCGGCCTGCTGCCGGCTCTGCGGCCTCTTCCGCGTCTTCGCCTTCGCCCTCAGACGAGTCGGATCTCC
CTTTGGGCCGCCTCCCCGCATCGATACCGAGCGCTGCTCGAGAGATCTACGGGTGGCATCCCTGTGACCC
CTCCCCAGTGCCTCTCCTGGCCCTGGAAGTTGCCACTCCAGTGCCCACCAGCCTTGTCCTAATAAAATTA
AGTTGCATCATTTTGTCTGACTAGGTGTCCTTCTATAATATTATGGGGTGGAGGGGGGTGGTATGGAGCA
AGGGGCAAGTTGGGAAGACAACCTGTAGGGCCTGCGGGGTCTATTGGGAACCAAGCTGGAGTGCAGTGGC
ACAATCTTGGCTCACTGCAATCTCCGCCTCCTGGGTTCAAGCGATTCTCCTGCCTCAGCCTCCCGAGTTG
TTGGGATTCCAGGCATGCATGACCAGGCTCAGCTAATTTTTGTTTTTTTGGTAGAGACGGGGTTTCACCA
TATTGGCCAGGCTGGTCTCCAACTCCTAATCTCAGGTGATCTACCCACCTTGGCCTCCCAAATTGCTGGG
ATTACAGGCGTGAACCACTGCTCCCTTCCCTGTCCTTCTGATTTTGTAGGTAACCACGTGCGGACCGAGC
GGCCGCAGGAACCCCTAGTGATGGAGTTGGCCACTCCCTCTCTGCGCGCTCGCTCGCTCACTGAGGCCGG
GCGACCAAAGGTCGCCCGACGCCCGGGCTTTGCCCGGGCGGCCTCAGTGAGCGAGCGAGCGCGCAGCTGC
CTGCAGGGGCGCCTGATGCGGTATTTTCTCCTTACGCATCTGTGCGGTATTTCACACCGCATA
[95 nt withheld, positions 4404-4498]
T
[46 nt withheld, positions 4500-4545]
C
[141 nt withheld, positions 4547-4687]
CCTTTGACGTTGGAGTCCACGTTCTTT
[37 nt withheld, positions 4715-4751]
ACTCTATCTCGGGCTATTCTTTTGATTTATAAGGGATTTTGCCGATTTCGGTCTATTGGTTAAAAAATGA
GCTGATTTAACAAAAATTTAACGCGAATTTTAACAAAATATTAACGTTTACAATTTTATGGTGCACTCTC
AGTACAATCTGCTCTGATGCCGCATAGTTAAGCCAGCCCCGACACCCGCCAACACCCGCTGACGCGCCCT
GACGGGCTTGTCTGCTCCCGGCATCCGCTTACAGACAAGCTGTGACCGTCTCCGGGAGCTGCATGTGTCA
GAGGTTTTCACCGTCATCACCGAAACGCGCGAGACGAAAGGGCCTCGTGATACGCCTATTTTTATAGGTT
AATGTCATGATAATAATGGTTTCTTAGACGTCAGGTGGCACTTTTCGGGGAAATGTGCGCGGAACCCCTA
TTTGTTTATTTTTCTAAATACATTCAAATATGTATCCGCTCATGAGACAATAACCCTGATAAATGCTTCA
ATAATATTGAAAAAGGAAGAGTATGAGTATTCAACATTTCCGTGTCGCCCTTATTCCCTTTTTTGCGGCA
TTTTGCCTTCCTGTTTTTGCTCACCCAGAAACGCTGGTGAAAGTAAAAGATGCTGAAGATCAGTTGGGTG
CACGAGTGGGTTACATCGAACTGGATCTCAACAGCGGTAAGATCCTTGAGAGTTTTCGCCCCGAAGAACG
TTTTCCAATGATGAGCACTTTTAAAGTTCTGCTATGTGGCGCGGTATTATCCCGTATTGACGCCGGGCAA
GAGCAACTCGGTCGCCGCATACACTATTCTCAGAATGACTTGGTTGAGTACTCACCAGTCACAGAAAAGC
ATCTTACGGATGGCATGACAGTAAGAGAATTATGCAGTGCTGCCATAACCATGAGTGATAACACTGCGGC
CAACTTACTTCTGACAACGATCGGAGGACCGAAGGAGCTAACCGCTTTTTTGCACAACATGGGGGATCAT
GTAACTCGCCTTGATCGTTGGGAACCGGAGCTGAATGAAGCCATACCAAACGACGAGCGTGACACCACGA
TGCCTGTAGCAATGGCAACAACGTTGCGCAAACTATTAACTGGCGAACTACTTACTCTAGCTTCCCGGCA
ACAATTAATAGACTGGATGGAGGCGGATAAAGTTGCAGGACCACTTCTGCGCTCGGCCCTTCCGGCTGGC
TGGTTTATTGCTGATAAATCTGGAGCCGGTGAGCGTGGGTCTCGCGGTATCATTGCAGCACTGGGGCCAG
ATGGTAAGCCCTCCCGTATCGTAGTTATCTACACGACGGGGAGTCAGGCAACTATGGATGAACGAAATAG
ACAGATCGCTGAGATAGGTGCCTCACTGATTAAGCATTGGTAACTGTCAGACCAAGTTTACTCATATATA
CTTTAGATTGATTTAAAACTTCATTTTTAATTTAAAAGGATCTAGGTGAAGATCCTTTTTGATAATCTCA
TGACCAAAATCCCTTAACGTGAGTTTTCGTTCCACTGAGCGTCAGACCCCGTAGAAAAGATCAAAGGATC
TTCTTGAGATCCTTTTTTTCTGCGCGTAATCTGCTGCTTGCAAACAAAAAAACCACCGCTACCAGCGGTG
GTTTGTTTGCCGGATCAAGAGCTACCAACTCTTTTTCCGAAGGTAACTGGCTTCAGCAGAGCGCAGATAC
CAAATACTGTTCTTCTAGTGTAGCCGTAGTTAGGCCACCACTTCAAGAACTCTGTAGCACCGCCTACATA
CCTCGCTCTGCTAATCCTGTTACCAGTGGCTGCTGCCAGTGGCGATAAGTCGTGTCTTACCGGGTTGGAC
TCAAGACGATAGTTACCGGATAAGGCGCAGCGGTCGGGCTGAACGGGGGGTTCGTGCACACAGCCCAGCT
TGGAGCGAACGACCTACACCGAACTGAGATACCTACAGCGTGAGCTATGAGAAAGCGCCACGCTTCCCGA
AG
