>Addgene plasmid #208666 | pAAV-hSyn-DIO-GRAB_SST1.0 | depositor partial sequence | sequence record 406496 | GRAB_SST1.0
ATGGAGACAGACACACTCCTGCTATGGGTACTGCTGCTCTGGGTTCCAGGTTCCACTGGTGACACAAGTT
TGTACAAAAAAGTTGGCACCACCGGTGAGCCCCTGTTCCCAGCCTCCACGCCCAGCTGGAACGCCTCCTC
CCCGGGGGCTGCCTCTGGAGGCGGTGACAACAGGACGCTGGTGGGGCCGGCGCCCTCGGCAGGGGCCCGG
GCGGTGCTGGTGCCCGTGCTGTACCTGCTGGTGTGTGCGGCCGGGCTGGGCGGGAACACGCTGGTCATCT
ACGTGGTGCTGCGCTTCGCCAAGATGAAGACCGTCACCAACATCTACATTCTCAACCTGGCAGTGGCCGA
CGTCCTGTACATGCTGGGGCTGCCTTTCCTGGCCACGCAGAACGCCGCGTCCTTCTGGCCCTTCGGCCCC
GTCCTGTGCCGCCTGGTCATGACGCTGGACGGCGTCAACCAGTTCACCAGTGTCTTCTGCCTGACAGTCA
TGAGCGTGGACCGCTACCTGGCAGTGGTGCACCCGCTGAGCTCGGCCCGCTGGCGCCGCCCGCGTGTGGC
CAAGCTGGCGAGCGCCGCGGCCTGGGTCCTGTCTCTGTGCATGTCGCTGCCGCTCCTGGTGTTCGCGGAC
GTGCAGGAGGGCGGTACCTGCAACGCCAGCTGGCCGGAGCCCGTGGGGCTGTGGGGCGCCGTCTTCATCA
TCTACACGGCCGTGCTGGGCTTCTTCGCGCCGCTGCTGGTCATCTGCCTGTGCTACCTGCTCATCGTGGT
GAAGGTGAGGGCGGCGGGCGTGCGCGTGGGCTGCGCGCTGGACCTGGAGGAGGGAGGAAACGTCTATATC
AAGGCCGACAAGCAGAAGAACGGCATCAAGGCGAACTTCCACATCCGCCACAACATCGAGGACGGCGGCG
TGCAGCTCGCCTACCACTACCAGCAGAACACCCCCATCGGCGACGGCCCCGTGCTGCTGCCCGACAACCA
CTACCTGAGCGTGCAGTCCAAACTTTCGAAAGACCCCAACGAGAAGCGCGATCACATGGTCCTGCTGGAG
TTCGTGACCGCCGCCGGGATCACTATTGGCATGGACGAGCTGTACAAGGGCGGTACCGGAGGGAGCATGG
TGAGAAAGGGCGAGGAGCTGTTCACCGGGGTGGTGCCCATCCTGGTCGAGCTGGACGGCGACGTAAACGG
CCACAAGTTCAGCGTGTCCGGCGAGGGTGAGGGCGATGCCACCGAGGGCAAGCTGACCCTGAAGTTCATC
TGCACCACCGGCAAGCTGCCCGTGCCCTGGCCCACCCTCGTGACCACCCTGACCTACGGCGTGCAGTGCT
TCAGCCGCTACCCCGACCACATGAAGCAGCACGACTTCTTCAAGTCCGCCATGCCCGAAGGCTACATCCA
GGAGCGCACCATCTTCTTCAAGGACGACGGCAACTACAAGACCCGCGCCGAGGTGAAGTTCGAGGGCGAC
ACCCTGGTGAACCGCATCGAGCTGAAGGGCATCGACTTCAAGGAGGACGGCAACATCCTGGGGCACAAGC
TGGAGTACAACACCGGAGCAGCAGCACGCTGGCGCGGGCGGCAGCTCAAGGTGACGTGGATGGTGTTGGT
GGTGGTGCTGGTGTTTGCGGGATGTTGGCTGCCCTTCTTCACCGTCAACATCGTCAACCTGGCCGTGGCG
CTGCCCCAGGAGCCCGCCTCCGCCGGCCTCTACTTCTTCGTGGTCATCCTCTCCTACGCCAACAGCTGTG
CCAACCCCGTCCTCTACGGCTTCCTCTCTGACAACTTCCGCCAGAGCTTCCAGAAGGTTCTGTGCCTCCG
CAAGGGCTCTGGTGCCAAGGACGCTGACGCCACGGAGCCGCGTCCAGACAGGATCCGGCAGCAGCAGGAG
GCCACGCCGCCCGCGCACCGCGCCGCAGCCAACGGGCTTATGCAGACCAGCAAGCTGTAA
